Addgene plasmid #179979: pCG_SARS-CoV2 N C-V5-tag
Purpose: Mammalian expression vector for SARS-CoV-2 N, V5-tagged. Sequence codon-optimized.
Depositing lab: Konstantin Sparrer. Publication: Systematic functional analysis of SARS-CoV-2 proteins uncovers viral innate immune antagonists and remaining vulnerabilities. Hayn M, Hirschenberger M, Koepke L, Nchioua R, Straub JH, Klute S, Hunszinger V, Zech F, Prelli Bozzo C, Aftab W, Christensen MH, Conzelmann C, Muller JA, Srinivasachar Badarinarayan S, Sturzel CM, Forne I, Stenger S, Conzelmann KK, Munch J, Schmidt FI, Sauter D, Imhof A, Kirchhoff F, Sparrer KMJ. Cell Rep. 2021 May 18;35(7):109126. doi: 10.1016/j.celrep.2021.109126. Epub 2021 Apr 27. PubMed 33974846.
Backbone
  Vector backbone: pCG
  Vector type: Mammalian Expression
Growth in bacteria
  Bacterial resistance: Ampicillin, 100 μg/mL
  Growth temperature: 37°C
  Growth strain: DH5alpha
  Copy number: High Copy
Gene/Insert
  Gene/Insert name: SARS-CoV-2 N
  Species: Synthetic
  Mutation: human codon-optimized
  Entrez Gene: N (a.k.a. GU280_gp10)
  Cloning method: Restriction Enzyme; 5′ cloning site Unknown (unknown if destroyed); 3′ cloning site Unknown (unknown if destroyed)
Terms and licenses: Academic/Nonprofit Terms; Industry Terms: Not Available to Industry
How to cite: pCG_SARS-CoV2 N C-V5-tag was a gift from Konstantin Sparrer (Addgene plasmid # 179979 ; http://n2t.net/addgene:179979 ; RRID:Addgene_179979)
