[The description below was written by a language model from this plasmid's Addgene catalogue record and pLannotate feature annotations shown in this document.]
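Description:
pCG_SARS-CoV2 N C-V5-tag is a 6.3 kb mammalian expression plasmid built on the pCG backbone that drives transient expression of the SARS-CoV-2 nucleocapsid (N) protein from a synthetic, human codon-optimized open reading frame. Transcription is controlled by the human cytomegalovirus immediate-early enhancer and promoter, followed by a short 5' untranslated leader from the herpes simplex virus thymidine kinase gene. Downstream of the coding region sit a rabbit β-globin intron, a stretch of β-globin exon sequence (annotated as a short HBB match rather than a functional gene) and the rabbit β-globin polyadenylation signal. Together these provide splicing and 3' end processing, which generally improve mRNA export and stability. The name and stated purpose indicate a C-terminal V5 epitope tag. The automated annotation does not call it as a separate feature, although there is unannotated space between the end of the N match and the intron where it would lie. The restriction sites used for cloning are not recorded.

In bacteria, the plasmid is maintained at high copy through a ColE1/pUC-type origin and selected with ampicillin via the β-lactamase gene. The backbone also carries an f1 origin, an SV40 early promoter region and remnants of earlier cloning vectors (lacI, lacZα, rop and bom fragments, and a T7 promoter), none of which contribute to expression of the insert. No mammalian selection marker is annotated, so the construct suits transient transfection. It belongs to a set of tagged viral protein expression vectors used to examine systematically how individual SARS-CoV-2 proteins antagonize innate immune signalling. The V5 tag allows detection or pulldown of N with a common antibody.
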