Features (pLannotate 1.2.2; 17 found; start..end, strand, type, name):
      1..304     +  enhancer       CMV enhancer: human cytomegalovirus immediate early enhancer
    305..508     +  promoter       CMV promoter: human cytomegalovirus (CMV) immediate early promoter
    598..637     +  5'UTR          HSV TK 5'-UTR: 5' untranslated region from the herpes simplex virus thymidine kinase gene
    673..1929    +  CDS            N: NCAP_SARS2 - Experimental evidence at protein level: Swiss-Prot protein existence level 1. Packages the positive strand viral genome RNA into a helical ribonucleocapsid (RNP) and plays a fundamental role during virion assembly through its interactions with the viral genome and membrane protein M. Plays an important role in enhancing the efficiency of subgenomic viral RNA transcription as well as viral replication (By similarity). May modulate transforming growth factor-beta signaling by binding host smad3 (By similarity). From Severe acute respiratory syndrome coronavirus 2 (2019-nCoV) (SARS-C
   2001..2573    +  intron         β-globin intron: intron from rabbit β-globin gene
   2577..2699    +  CDS            HBB: HBB_COLGU - Experimental evidence at transcript level: Swiss-Prot protein existence level 2. Involved in oxygen transport from the lung to the various peripheral tissues. From Colobus guereza (Mantled guereza) (Eastern black-and-white colobus monkey).
   2770..2825    +  polyA_signal   β-globin poly(A) signal: rabbit β-globin polyadenylation signal (Gil and Proudfoot, 1987)
   3165..3354    -  promoter       SV40 promoter: SV40 early promoter
   3354..3408    -  CDS            lacI (fragment): lac repressor; lacI; The lac repressor binds to the lac operator to inhibit transcription in E. coli. This inhibition can be relieved by adding lactose or isopropyl-β-D-thiogalactopyranoside (IPTG).
   3591..4179    -  rep_origin     ori: high-copy-number ColE1/pMB1/pBR322/pUC origin of replication
   4350..5210    -  CDS            AmpR: β-lactamase; bla; confers resistance to ampicillin, carbenicillin, and related antibiotics
   5211..5315    -  promoter       AmpR promoter: bla
   5410..5445    +  CDS            rop (fragment): Rop protein, which maintains plasmids at low copy number; rop
   5547..5646    +  misc_feature   bom (fragment): basis of mobility region from pBR322
   5674..6102    -  rep_origin     f1 ori (sequence partly withheld): f1 bacteriophage origin of replication; arrow indicates direction of (+) strand synthesis
   6106..6263    -  CDS            lacZα (fragment): LacZα fragment of β-galactosidase; lacZ fragment
   6266..6284    +  promoter       T7 promoter: promoter for bacteriophage T7 RNA polymerase
>Addgene plasmid #179979 | pCG_SARS-CoV2 N C-V5-tag | addgene full sequence | sequence record 353869 | Addgene NGS Result
CGTTACATAACTTACGGTAAATGGCCCGCCTGGCTGACCGCCCAACGACCCCCGCCCATTGACGTCAATA
ATGACGTATGTTCCCATAGTAACGCCAATAGGGACTTTCCATTGACGTCAATGGGTGGAGTATTTACGGT
AAACTGCCCACTTGGCAGTACATCAAGTGTATCATATGCCAAGTACGCCCCCTATTGACGTCAATGACGG
TAAATGGCCCGCCTGGCATTATGCCCAGTACATGACCTTATGGGACTTTCCTACTTGGCAGTACATCTAC
GTATTAGTCATCGCTATTACCATGGTGATGCGGTTTTGGCAGTACATCAATGGGCGTGGATAGCGGTTTG
ACTCACGGGGATTTCCAAGTCTCCACCCCATTGACGTCAATGGGAGTTTGTTTTGGCACCAAAATCAACG
GGACTTTCCAAAATGTCGTAACAACTCCGCCCCATTGACGCAAATGGGCGGTAGGCGTGTACGGTGGGAG
GTCTATATAAGCAGAGCTCGTTTAGTGAACCGTCAGATCGCCTGGAGACGCCATCCACGCTGTTTTGACC
TCCATAGAAGACACCGGGACCGATCCAGCCTCCGGGGGATCTTGGTGGCGTGAAACTCCCGCACCTCTTC
GGCCAGCGCCTTGTAGAAGCGCGTAGGCCTTCTAGAGCCACCATGAGCGACAATGGACCACAAAATCAAA
GAAACGCCCCCAGGATCACTTTTGGTGGTCCGTCTGATTCCACCGGGTCCAACCAAAATGGGGAACGCAG
TGGGGCCCGTAGTAAACAACGGCGGCCCCAAGGACTGCCCAACAACACCGCCAGTTGGTTTACGGCACTT
ACACAGCATGGCAAGGAAGACCTCAAATTCCCTCGAGGCCAAGGTGTGCCTATAAACACAAATAGTTCCC
CTGACGACCAAATAGGCTATTACCGCCGCGCTACAAGAAGAATCAGAGGTGGCGATGGCAAAATGAAAGA
TCTGTCACCACGGTGGTATTTCTACTATCTGGGCACTGGACCTGAAGCCGGCTTGCCATACGGGGCAAAT
AAAGATGGTATTATCTGGGTGGCCACAGAAGGTGCCCTGAATACACCCAAAGACCATATCGGGACTCGGA
ATCCAGCAAATAACGCGGCAATCGTACTGCAATTGCCCCAGGGGACGACTTTGCCGAAAGGCTTTTATGC
CGAGGGCTCTCGGGGTGGCTCTCAGGCGTCATCACGGAGTAGTTCCCGGTCACGGAACAGCAGTCGAAAT
TCAACTCCAGGATCATCCAGAGGTACGAGCCCGGCCCGCATGGCCGGCAACGGTGGTGATGCCGCCTTGG
CGCTGCTGCTTCTCGACCGACTGAACCAACTGGAATCTAAAATGTCAGGTAAAGGCCAACAACAACAAGG
TCAAACCGTAACCAAGAAATCTGCGGCCGAAGCCTCTAAGAAACCACGCCAGAAACGCACCGCCACCAAA
GCATATAATGTCACCCAAGCATTCGGCAGGCGGGGTCCCGAACAAACCCAGGGCAATTTCGGAGACCAAG
AACTCATCCGTCAAGGGACAGATTACAAGCATTGGCCTCAAATCGCACAATTTGCACCCTCTGCAAGTGC
TTTCTTCGGAATGTCCAGGATCGGAATGGAAGTGACACCTAGTGGCACCTGGTTGACGTATACCGGAGCA
ATCAAACTTGATGATAAGGATCCTAACTTCAAGGATCAAGTCATTCTTTTGAACAAACATATCGATGCTT
ATAAAACATTCCCACCCACTGAGCCGAAGAAAGATAAGAAGAAGAAAGCGGATGAGACCCAAGCGCTGCC
GCAACGTCAAAAGAAGCAGCAGACAGTTACCTTGCTCCCGGCGGCCGACTTGGATGATTTCTCTAAACAG
CTTCAACAGTCAATGAGCAGCGCAGACAGCACCCAAGCCGGGAAACCAATTCCCAATCCGCTCCTGGGAC
TTGACTCTACTTGAACGCGTCGGATCCTGAGAACTTCAGGGTGAGTTTGGGGACCCTTGATTGTTCTTTC
TTTTTCGCTATTGTAAAATTCATGTTATATGGAGGGGGCAAAGTTTTCAGGGTGTTGTTTAGAATGGGAA
GATGTCCCTTGTATCACCATGGACCCTCATGATAATTTTGTTTCTTTCACTTTCTACTCTGTTGACAACC
ATTGTCTCCTCTTATTTTCTTTTCATTTTCTGTAACTTTTTCGTTAAACTTTAGCTTGCATTTGTAACGA
ATTTTTAAATTCACTTTTGTTTATTTGTCAGATTGTAAGTACTTTCTCTAATCACTTTTTTTTCAAGGCA
ATCAGGGTATATTATATTGTACTTCAGCACAGTTTTAGAGAACAATTGTTATAATTAAATGATAAGGTAG
AATATTTCTGCATATAAATTCTGGCTGGCGTGGAAATATTCTTATTGGTAGAAACAACTACACCCTGGTC
ATCATCCTGCCTTTCTCTTTATGGTTACAATGATATACACTGTTTGAGATGAGGATAAAATACTCTGAGT
CCAAACCGGGCCCCTCTGCTAACCATGTTCATGCCTTCTTCTCTTTCCTACAGCTCCTGGGCAACGTGCT
GGTTGTTGTGCTGTCTCATCATTTTGGCAAAGAATTCACTCCTCAGGTGCAGGCTGCCTATCAGAAGGTG
GTGGCTGGTGTGGCCAATGCCCTGGCTCACAAATACCACTGAGATCTTTTTCCCTCTGCCAAAAATTATG
GGGACATCATGAAGCCCCTTGAGCATCTGACTTCTGGCTAATAAAGGAAATTTATTTTCATTGCAATAGT
GTGTTGGAATTTTTTGTGTCTCTCACTCGGAAGGACATATGGGAGGGCAAATCATTTAAAACATCAGAAT
GAGTATTTGGTTTAGAGTTTGGCAACATATGCCCATATGCTGGCTGCCATGAACAAAGGTTGGCTATAAA
GAGGTCATCAGTATATGAAACAGCCCCCTGCTGTCCATTCCTTATTCCATAGAAAAGCCTTGACTTGAGG
TTAGATTTTTTTTATATTTTGTTTTGTGTTATTTTTTTCTTTAACATCCCTAAAATTTTCCTTACATGTT
TTACTAGCCAGATTTTTCCTCCTCTCCTGACTACTCCCAGTCATAGCTGTCCCTCTTCTCTTATGGAGAT
CCCTCGAGGAGCTTTTTGCAAAAGCCTAGGCCTCCAAAAAAGCCTCTTCACTACTTCTGGAATAGCTCAG
AGGCCGAGGCGGCCTCGGCCTCTGCATAAATAAAAAAAATTAGTCAGCCATGGGGCGGAGAATGGGCGGA
ACTGGGCGGAGTTAGGGGCGGGATGGGCGGAGTTAGGGGCGGGACTATGGTTGCTGACTAATTGCTGCAT
TAATGAATCGGCCAACGCGCGGGGAGAGGCGGTTTGCGTATTGGGCGCTCTTCCGCTTCCTCGCTCACTG
ACTCGCTGCGCTCGGTCGTTCGGCTGCGGCGAGCGGTATCAGCTCACTCAAAGGCGGTAATACGGTTATC
CACAGAATCAGGGGATAACGCAGGAAAGAACATGTGAGCAAAAGGCCAGCAAAAGGCCAGGAACCGTAAA
AAGGCCGCGTTGCTGGCGTTTTTCCATAGGCTCCGCCCCCCTGACGAGCATCACAAAAATCGACGCTCAA
GTCAGAGGTGGCGAAACCCGACAGGACTATAAAGATACCAGGCGTTTCCCCCTGGAAGCTCCCTCGTGCG
CTCTCCTGTTCCGACCCTGCCGCTTACCGGATACCTGTCCGCCTTTCTCCCTTCGGGAAGCGTGGCGCTT
TCTCATAGCTCACGCTGTAGGTATCTCAGTTCGGTGTAGGTCGTTCGCTCCAAGCTGGGCTGTGTGCACG
AACCCCCCGTTCAGCCCGACCGCTGCGCCTTATCCGGTAACTATCGTCTTGAGTCCAACCCGGTAAGACA
CGACTTATCGCCACTGGCAGCAGCCACTGGTAACAGGATTAGCAGAGCGAGGTATGTAGGCGGTGCTACA
GAGTTCTTGAAGTGGTGGCCTAACTACGGCTACACTAGAAGAACAGTATTTGGTATCTGCGCTCTGCTGA
AGCCAGTTACCTTCGGAAAAAGAGTTGGTAGCTCTTGATCCGGCAAACAAACCACCGCTGGTAGCGGTGG
TTTTTTTGTTTGCAAGCAGCAGATTACGCGCAGAAAAAAAGGATCTCAAGAAGATCCTTTGATCTTTTCT
ACGGGGTCTGACGCTCAGTGGAACGAAAACTCACGTTAAGGGATTTTGGTCATGAGATTATCAAAAAGGA
TCTTCACCTAGATCCTTTTAAATTAAAAATGAAGTTTTAAATCAATCTAAAGTATATATGAGTAAACTTG
GTCTGACAGTTACCAATGCTTAATCAGTGAGGCACCTATCTCAGCGATCTGTCTATTTCGTTCATCCATA
GTTGCCTGACTCCCCGTCGTGTAGATAACTACGATACGGGAGGGCTTACCATCTGGCCCCAGTGCTGCAA
TGATACCGCGAGACCCACGCTCACCGGCTCCAGATTTATCAGCAATAAACCAGCCAGCCGGAAGGGCCGA
GCGCAGAAGTGGTCCTGCAACTTTATCCGCCTCCATCCAGTCTATTAATTGTTGCCGGGAAGCTAGAGTA
AGTAGTTCGCCAGTTAATAGTTTGCGCAACGTTGTTGCCATTGCTACAGGCATCGTGGTGTCACGCTCGT
CGTTTGGTATGGCTTCATTCAGCTCCGGTTCCCAACGATCAAGGCGAGTTACATGATCCCCCATGTTGTG
CAAAAAAGCGGTTAGCTCCTTCGGTCCTCCGATCGTTGTCAGAAGTAAGTTGGCCGCAGTGTTATCACTC
ATGGTTATGGCAGCACTGCATAATTCTCTTACTGTCATGCCATCCGTAAGATGCTTTTCTGTGACTGGTG
AGTACTCAACCAAGTCATTCTGAGAATAGTGTATGCGGCGACCGAGTTGCTCTTGCCCGGCGTCAATACG
GGATAATACCGCGCCACATAGCAGAACTTTAAAAGTGCTCATCATTGGAAAACGTTCTTCGGGGCGAAAA
CTCTCAAGGATCTTACCGCTGTTGAGATCCAGTTCGATGTAACCCACTCGTGCACCCAACTGATCTTCAG
CATCTTTTACTTTCACCAGCGTTTCTGGGTGAGCAAAAACAGGAAGGCAAAATGCCGCAAAAAAGGGAAT
AAGGGCGACACGGAAATGTTGAATACTCATACTCTTCCTTTTTCAATATTATTGAAGCATTTATCAGGGT
TATTGTCTCATGAGCGGATACATATTTGAATGTATTTAGAAAAATAAACAAATAGGGGTTCCGCGCACAT
TTCCCCGAAAAGTGCCACCTGACGTCTAAGAAACCATTATTATCATGACATTAACCTATAAAAATAGGCG
TATCACGAGGCCCTTTCGTCTCGCGCGTTTCGGTGATGACGGTGAAAACCTCTGACACATGCAGCTCCCG
GAGACGGTCACAGCTTGTCTGTAAGCGGATGCCGGGAGCAGACAAGCCCGTCAGGGCGCGTCAGCGGGTG
TTGGCGGGTGTCGGGGCTGGCTTAACTATGCGGCATCAGAGCAGATTGTACTGAGAGTGCACCATATGCG
GTGTGAAATACCGCACAGATGCGTAAGGAGAAAATACCGCATCAGGAAATTGTAAGCGTTAATATTTTGT
TAAAATTCGCGTTAAATTTTTGTTAAATCAGCTCATTTTTTAACCAATAGGCCGAAATCGGCAAAATCCC
TTATAAATCAAAAGAATAGACCGAGATAGGGT
[37 nt withheld, positions 5773-5809]
AAAGAACGTGGACTCCAACGTCAAAGG
[49 nt withheld, positions 5837-5885]
T
[91 nt withheld, positions 5887-5977]
G
[124 nt withheld, positions 5979-6102]
CCATTCGCCATTCAGGCTGCGCAACTGTTGGGAAGGGCGATCGGTGCGGGCCTCTTCGCTATTACGCCAG
CTGGCGAAAGGGGGATGTGCTGCAAGGCGATTAAGTTGGGTAACGCCAGGGTTTTCCCAGTCACGACGTT
GTAAAACGACGGCCAGTGAATTGTAATACGACTCACTATAGGGCGAATTCGAGCTCGCCC
